Addgene plasmid #134618: pB.GFP-KIF1A tail 395-1698
Purpose: Mammalian expression of mouse KIF1A 395-1698
Depositing lab: Marvin Bentley. Depositing organization: Rensselaer Polytechnic Institute. Publication: A novel strategy to visualize vesicle-bound kinesins reveals the diversity of kinesin-mediated transport. Yang R, Bostick Z, Garbouchian A, Luisi J, Banker G, Bentley M. Traffic. 2019 Aug 28. doi: 10.1111/tra.12692. PubMed 31461551.
Backbone
  Vector backbone: pBa-eGFP
  Vector type: Mammalian Expression
Growth in bacteria
  Bacterial resistance: Ampicillin, 100 μg/mL
  Growth temperature: 37°C
  Growth strain: NEB Stable
  Copy number: High Copy
Gene/Insert
  Gene/Insert name: KIF1A
  Species: M. musculus (mouse)
  Mutation: WT with deletion of the 394 N-terminal residues.
  Entrez Gene: Kif1a (a.k.a. A, ATSV, C630002N23Rik, Gm1626, Kn, Kns1)
  Promoter: Chicken Beta actin
  Tag / fusion protein: eGFP (N terminal on insert)
  Cloning method: Restriction Enzyme; 5′ cloning site Unknown (unknown if destroyed)
Terms and licenses: Academic/Nonprofit Terms; Industry Terms: Not Available to Industry
Depositor comments: pBa vector is susceptable to recombination and should not be grown in fast growing bacteria or cloned using recombination.
How to cite: pB.GFP-KIF1A tail 395-1698 was a gift from Marvin Bentley (Addgene plasmid # 134618 ; http://n2t.net/addgene:134618 ; RRID:Addgene_134618)
