[The description below was written by a language model from this plasmid's Addgene catalogue record and pLannotate feature annotations shown in this document.]
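Description:
pB.GFP-KIF1A tail 395-1698 is a mammalian expression plasmid of about 10.8 kb built on the pBa-eGFP backbone. It is propagated in E. coli through a high-copy ColE1/pUC-type origin and selected with ampicillin via the β-lactamase gene and its native promoter. The depositor notes that the pBa vector is prone to recombination, which is why a recombination-stabilising host strain is recorded and recombination-based cloning is discouraged. Short fragments of lacI, lacZα, rop, bom and the lac promoter/operator region are annotated around the bacterial backbone. These appear to be leftovers from ancestral cloning vectors rather than functional parts of the design.

The expression cassette is driven by the chicken β-actin promoter followed by a chimeric chicken β-actin/rabbit β-globin intron, an arrangement that supports strong constitutive transcription in mammalian cells. The reading frame begins with EGFP, fused at the N terminus of mouse KIF1A residues 395–1698. This is otherwise wild-type kinesin-3 sequence lacking the first 394 residues, the N-terminal region that contains the motor domain, so it corresponds to the tail named in the plasmid title. The annotation tool matched this segment to the rat KIF1A protein entry, reflecting close homology, whereas the catalogue record gives the species as mouse. An SV40 polyadenylation signal, preceded by a small SV40 large T antigen fragment, terminates the transcript. No mammalian selection marker is annotated, and roughly 1.8 kb upstream of the promoter has no annotated features.

The associated publication concerns visualising vesicle-bound kinesins. The construct accordingly provides a fluorescent KIF1A tail for imaging in transfected mammalian cells, although the record does not detail specific experiments.
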