Features (pLannotate 1.2.2; 16 found; start..end, strand, type, name):
      1..276     +  promoter       chicken β-actin promoter: No description available
    277..1246    +  intron         chimeric intron: chimera between introns from chicken β-actin and rabbit β-globin
   1309..2022    +  CDS            EGFP: EGFP is a basic (constitutively fluorescent) green fluorescent protein published in 1996, derived from Aequorea victoria. It is reported to be a rapidly-maturing weak dimer with moderate acid sensitivity.
   2116..6069    +  CDS            Kif1a (fragment): KIF1A_RAT - Experimental evidence at protein level: Swiss-Prot protein existence level 1. Motor for anterograde axonal transport of synaptic vesicle precursors (Probable). Also required for neuronal dense core vesicles (DCVs) transport to the dendritic spines and axons (PubMed:29166604, PubMed:30021165). The interaction calcium-dependent with CALM1 increases vesicle motility and interaction with the scaffolding proteins PPFIA2 and TANC2 recruits DCVs to synaptic sites (PubMed:30021165). From Rattus norvegicus (Rat).
   6096..6180    +  CDS            large T antigen (fragment): large T antigen from SV40 (simian virus 40)
   6203..6337    +  polyA_signal   SV40 poly(A) signal: SV40 polyadenylation signal
   6390..6412    -  protein_bind   lac operator (fragment): The lac repressor binds to the lac operator to inhibit transcription in E. coli. This inhibition can be relieved by adding lactose or isopropyl-β-D-thiogalactopyranoside (IPTG). lac repressor encoded by lacI
   6416..6446    -  promoter       lac promoter: promoter for the E. coli lac operon
   6461..6482    -  protein_bind   CAP binding site: CAP binding activates transcription in the presence of cAMP. E. coli catabolite activator protein
   6495..6587    -  CDS            lacI (fragment): lac repressor; lacI; The lac repressor binds to the lac operator to inhibit transcription in E. coli. This inhibition can be relieved by adding lactose or isopropyl-β-D-thiogalactopyranoside (IPTG).
   6770..7358    -  rep_origin     ori: high-copy-number ColE1/pMB1/pBR322/pUC origin of replication
   7529..8389    -  CDS            AmpR: β-lactamase; bla; confers resistance to ampicillin, carbenicillin, and related antibiotics
   8390..8494    -  promoter       AmpR promoter: bla
   8589..8624    +  CDS            rop (fragment): Rop protein, which maintains plasmids at low copy number; rop
   8726..8825    +  misc_feature   bom (fragment): basis of mobility region from pBR322
   8831..8985    -  CDS            lacZα (fragment): LacZα fragment of β-galactosidase; lacZ fragment
>Addgene plasmid #134618 | pB.GFP-KIF1A tail 395-1698 | addgene full sequence | sequence record 267790 | Addgene NGS Result
TCGAGGTGAGCCCCACGTTCTGCTTCACTCTCCCCATCTCCCCCCCCTCCCCACCCCCAATTTTGTATTT
ATTTATTTTTTAATTATTTTGTGCAGCGATGGGGGCGGGGGGNGGGGGGGCGCGCGCCAGGCGGGGCGGG
GCGGGGCGAGGGGCGGGGCGGGGCGAGGCGGAGAGGTGCGGCGGCAGCCAATCAGAGCGGCGCGCTCCGA
AAGTTTCCTTTTATGGCGAGGCGGCGGCGGCGGCGGCCCTATAAAAAGCGAAGCGCGCGGCGGGCGGGAG
TCGCTGCGCGCTGCCTTCGCCCCGTGCCCCGCTCCGCCGCCGCCTCGCGCCGCCCGCCCCGGCTCTGACT
GACCGCGTTACTCCCACAGGTGAGCGGGCGGGACGGCCCTTCTCCTCCGGGCTGTAATTAGCGCTTGGTT
TAATGACGGCTCGTTTCTTTTCTGTGGCTGCGTGAAAGCCTTAAAGGGCTCCGGGAGGGCCCTTTGTGCG
GGGGGGAGCGGCTCGGGGGGTGCGTGCGTGTGTGTGTGCGTGGGGAGCGCCGCGTGCGGCTCCGCGCTGC
CCGGCGGCTGTGAGCGCTGCGGGCGCGGCGCGGGGCTTTGTGCGCTCCGCAGTGTGCGCGAGGGGAGCGC
GGCCGGGGGCGGTGCCCCGCGGTGCGGGGGGGGCTGCGAGGGGAACAAAGGCTGCGTGCGGGGTGTGTGC
GTGGGGGGGTGAGCAGGGGGTGTGGGCGCGGCGGTCGGGCTGTAACCCCCCCCTGCACCCCCCTCCCCGA
GTTGCTGAGCACGGCCCGGCTTCGGGTGCGGGGCTCCGTGCGGGGCGTGGCGCGGGGCTCGCCGTGCCGG
GCGGGGGGTGGCGGCAGGTGGGGGTGCCGGGCGGGGCGGGGCCGCCTCGGGCCGGGGAGGGCTCGGGGGA
GGGGCGCGGCGGCCCCCGGAGCGCCGGCGGCTGTCGAGGCGCGGCGAGCCGCAGCCATTGCCTTTTATGG
TAATCGTGCGAGAGGGCGCAGGGACTTCCTTTGTCCCAAATCTGTGCGGAGCCGAAATCTGGGAGGCGCC
GCCGCACCCCCTCTAGCGGGCGCGGGGCGAAGCGGTGCGGCGCCGGCAGGAAGGAAATGGGCGGGGAGGG
CCTTCGTGCGTCGCCGCGCCGCCGTCCCCTTCTCCATCTCCAGCCTCGGGGCTGTCCGCAGGGGGACGGC
TGCCTTCGGGGGGGACGGGGCAGGGCGGGGTTCGGCTTCTGGCGTGTGACCGGCGGGGTTTATATCTTCC
CTTCTCTGTTCCTCCGCAGCCCCCAAGCTTGGCGCGCCTAGGCCTACCATGGTGAGCAAGGGCGGGGAGC
TGTTCACCGGGGTGGTGCCCATCCTGGTCGAGCTGGACGGCGACGTAAACGGCCACAAGTTCAGCGTGTC
CGGCGAGGGCGAGGGCGATGCCACCTACGGCAAGCTGACCCTGAAGTTCATCTGCACCACCGGCAAGCTG
CCCGTGCCCTGGCCCACCCTCGTGACCACCCTGACCTACGGCGTGCAGTGCTTCAGCCGCTACCCCGACC
ACATGAAGCAGCACGACTTCTTCAAGTCCGCCATGCCCGAAGGCTACGTCCAGGAGCGCACCATCTTCTT
CAAGGACGACGGCAACTACAAGACCCGCGCCGAGGTGAAGTTCGAGGGCGACACCCTGGTGAACCGCATC
GAGCTGAAGGGCATCGACTTCAAGGAGGACGGCAACATCCTGGGGCACAAGCTGGAGTACAACTACAACA
GCCACAACGTCTATATCATGGCCGACAAGCAGAAGAACGGCATCAAGGTGAACTTCAAGATCCGCCACAA
CATCGAGGACGGCAGCGTGCAGCTCGCCGACCACTACCAGCAGAACACCCCCATCGGCGACGGCCCCGTG
CTGCTGCCCGACAACCACTACCTGAGCACCCAGTCCGCCCTGAGCAAAGACCCCAACGAGAAGCGCGATC
ACATGGTCCTGCTGGAGTTCGTGACCGCCGCCGGGATCACTCTCGGCATGGACGAGCTGTACGGAATGCA
GAAGCTGATCTCAGAGGAGGACCTGCAAAAACTTATTTCTGAAGAGGATCTGCAAAAGCTTATTTCTGAA
GAAGATCTGTACATAGATATCACTGACACCAACACTGTGCCTGGAGGACCCAAATTGACCAATGCCCTGG
TGGGCATGAGCCCCTCGTCTTCGCTCTCAGCCCTGTCCAGCCGTGCGGCCTCTGTGTCCAGTCTCCACGA
GCGCATCTTGTTTGCTCCAGGCAGCGAGGAGGCTATTGAAAGGCTGAAGGAAACAGAGAAGATCATTGCT
GAGCTCAATGAGACGTGGGAGGAGAAGCTACGGCGGACAGAAGCCATCCGGATGGAGAGGGAAGCCCTGC
TGGCCGAGATGGGTGTGGCCATGAGGGAAGATGGTGGCACCTTGGGAGTGTTTTCTCCCAAAAAGACACC
TCATCTTGTCAACCTGAACGAGGATCCTTTGATGTCTGAATGCCTCCTTTACTACATCAAAGATGGCGTC
ACCAGAGTGGGCAGAGAAGACGCAGAGAGGCGGCAAGACATTGTCCTGAGTGGGCACTTCATCAAGGAGG
AACACTGCATCTTCCGGAGCGACTCCCGAGGAGGCGGAGAAGCTGTGGTGACCCTGGAGCCCTGTGAAGG
AGCAGATACCTATGTGAACGGCAAGAAAGTCACTGAGCCCAGCATCCTACGGTCAGGAAACCGCATCATC
ATGGGAAAAAGCCACGTGTTCCGGTTTAACCACCCCGAGCAGGCTCGTCAGGAGCGTGAGCGGACACCTT
GTGCAGAGACACCCGCTGAGCCAGTGGACTGGGCCTTTGCCCAGAGGGAGCTGCTGGAGAAGCAGGGCAT
TGACATGAAGCAGGAGATGGAGCAGAGGCTCCAGGAGCTGGAGGACCAGTACCGGAGGGAGCGGGAGGAG
GCCACATACCTGCTGGAGCAGCAGAGGCTGGACTATGAGAGTAAGCTGGAGGCCCTACAGAAACAGATGG
ACTCCAGGTACTACCCAGAGGTGAACGAGGAGGAGGAAGAACCAGAGGATGAAGTCCAATGGACGGAGCG
GGAGTGTGAGTTGGCACTGTGGGCCTTCCGGAAATGGAAGTGGTACCAGTTCACTTCTCTTCGGGACCTG
CTGTGGGGCAATGCCATCTTCCTGAAGGAGGCCAATGCCATCAGTGTGGAGCTAAAGAAGAAGGTCCAGT
TCCAGTTCGTCCTCCTCACAGATACCCTCTACTCCCCACTGCCGCCAGACCTACTCCCCCCAGAAGCTGC
CAAAGACCGAGAGACACGACCCTTCCCCAGGACCATCGTGGCCGTGGAGGTCCAGGACCAGAAGAATGGG
GCCACCCACTACTGGACGCTAGAGAAACTCAGGCAACGCCTGGACCTGATGCGGGAAATGTATGACCGGG
CTGCAGAGGTTCCCTCCAGCGTCGTTGAGGACTGTGACAATGTGGTGACTGGTGGAGACCCCTTCTATGA
CCGCTTCCCCTGGTTCCGGCTGGTGGGCAGGGCCTTCGTATACCTGAGCAACTTGCTGTACCCTGTGCCC
CTGGTGCACCGCGTGGCCATCGTCAGCGAAAAGGGAGAGGTGAAAGGCTTCCTCCGTGTGGCGGTGCAGG
CCATCTCAGCTGATGAGGAGGCTCCGGATTATGGATCAGGTGTCCGTCAGTCAGGAACGGCTAAAATCTC
CTTCGATGACCAGCACTTTGAAAAGTTCCAGTCTGAGTCCTGCCCTGTGGTGGGGATGTCCCGCTCAGGG
ACCTCCCAGGAGGAGCTGCGCATTGTAGAAGGCCAGGGTCAGGGGGCTGATGCTGGGCCTTCAGCCGATG
AAGTGAACAACAACACTTGCTCAGCTGTGCCTCCTGAAGGCCTCCTAGATAGCCCAGAGAAGGCTGCCCT
GGATGGACCCCTAGACACAGCCCTGGACCACCTCCGTCTGGGCAGTACCTTCACCTTCCGGGTTACAGTC
CTGCAGGCGTCCAGTATCTCTGCTGAATACGCTGACATCTTCTGCCAGTTCAACTTTATCCACCGCCACG
ATGAGGCCTTCTCCACTGAACCCCTGAAGAACACTGGCAGAGGACCCCCTCTTGGCTTCTACCATGTCCA
AAATATTGCGGTAGAGGTGACCAAGTCCTTCATCGAATACATCAAGAGCCAGCCCATTGTGTTCGAGGTC
TTTGGGCACTACCAGCAGCACCCGTTCCCACCTCTTTGCAAGGATGTCCTCAGCCCCCTGAGACCCTCAC
GTCGCCACTTCCCCAGGGTCATGCCGTTATCCAAGCCAGTGCCCGCCACTAAGCTCAGCACGATGACACG
GCCTTCCCCAGGTCCCTGCCATTGCAAGTATGACCTGCTGGTCTACTTCGAGATCTGCGAGCTGGAAGCC
AATGGCGATTACATCCCTGCTGTGGTGGACCACCGTGGTGGCATGCCGTGCATGGGGACTTTCCTTCTCC
ATCAGGGCATCCAGAGACGGATAACTGTGACACTGTTACATGAGACAGGAAGCCACATCCGCTGGAAGGA
AGTGCGCGAGCTAGTTGTGGGTCGCATCCGAAACACCCCAGAAACTGACGAAGCTCTGATTGACCCCAAC
ATCTTGTCCCTCAACATCCTCTCATCAGGATACGTCCATCCAGCCCAGGATGACCGGCAGTTTCTTGATT
CGGACATACCTAGGACCTTCTACCAGTTTGAAGCAGCCTGGGACAGTTCCATGCATAACTCTCTCCTGCT
GAATCGTGTCACCCCTTACCGGGAGAAAATCTACATGACGCTCTCTGCCTACATTGAGATGGAGAACTGT
ACCCAGCCAGCTGTCATCACCAAGGACTTCTGCATGGTTTTCTACTCTCGGGACGCCAAGCTACCCGCCT
CACGCTCCATTCGCAACCTGTTTGGCAGTGGCAGCCTGCGGGCCACAGAAGGCAACCGTGTGACTGGTGT
GTATGAGCTCAGCCTTTGCCACGTGGCCGACGCAGGCAGCCCAGGGATGCAGCGTCGGCGCCGGCGGGTG
CTGGACACATCAGTAGCCTATGTCCGGGGTGAGGAGAACCTGGCTGGCTGGAGGCCCCGAAGTGACAGCC
TGATCCTAGATCACCAGTGGGAACTGGAGAAACTGAGCCTCTTACAGGAGGTGGAAAAGACCAGGCACTA
CCTGCTCCTTCGGGAGAAGCTGGAGACGACCCAGCGCCCTGGCCCTGAGGTGCTGTCCCCAGCCTCCAGT
GAGGACTCTGAGTCCCGTAGTTCTTCAGGTGCCTCTTCCCCATTGTCAGCCGAGGGTCAGCCGTCACCTC
TGGAGGCTCCCAACGAGAGGCAGAGGGAGCTGGCTGTCAAGTGCTTACGACTCCTCATGCACACATTCAA
CAGGGAATACACCCACAGCCACGTCTGTATCAGCGCCAGCGAGAGCAAGCTCTCTGAGATGTCTGTCACC
CTGATGCGGGACCCATCCATGTCCCCTCTGGGTGCTGCTACACTCACTCCCTCCTCCACTTGCCCCTCTC
TGATCGAAGGACGATACGGTGCCACTGACGTGAGGACCCCCCAGCCCTGCTCCCGGCCCGCCAGCCCAGA
GCCCGAGCTCCTGCCAGAACTTGACTCTAAGAAGACTCCCTCCCCTGTTCGGGCAACAGAGACAGAGAAG
GAGCCCCAGCGACTGCTGGTCCCTGACATCCAAGAGATCCGAGTCAGCCCAATCGTCTCCAAGAAGGGAT
ACCTGCATTTCCTGGAGCCACACACGGCTGGCTGGGCCAAGCGCTTTGTGGTGGTGAGGCGTCCCTACGC
CTACATGTACAACAGTGACAAGGACACGGTGGAGAGATTTGTGCTCAACCTCTCCACTGCGCAGGTGGAG
TACAGCGAGGACCAGCAGGCCATGCTCAAGACACCCAACACATTCGCTGTGTGCACGGAGCACCGAGGCA
TCCTGCTGCAGGCCAACAGTGACAAGGACATGCACGACTGGCTGTATGCCTTCAACCCGCTCCTGGCTGG
GACCATCCGGTCCAAGCTCTCTCGAAGGAGATCTGCGCAGATGCGGGTCTGAGTTGAAAGCCTTCCGGAA
TTCATTGATCATAATCAGCCATACCACATTTGTAGAGGTTTTACTTGCTTTAAAAAACCTCCCACACCTC
CCCCTGAACCTGAAACATAAAATGAATGCAATTGTTGTTGTTAACTTGTTTATTGCAGCTTATAATGGTT
ACAAATAAAGCAATAGCATCACAAATTTCACAAATAAAGCATTTTTTTCACTGCATTCTAGTTGTGGTTT
GTCCAAACTCATCAATGTATCTTATCATGTCTGGATCCCCGGGTACCGAGCTCGAATTCGTAATCATGTC
ATAGCTGTTTCCTGTGTGAAATTGTTATCCGCTCACAATTCCACACAACATACGAGCCGGAAGCATAAAG
TGTAAAGCCTGGGGTGCCTAATGAGTGAGCTAACTCACATTAATTGCGTTGCGCTCACTGCCCGCTTTCC
AGTCGGGAAACCTGTCGTGCCAGCTGCATTAATGAATCGGCCAACGCGCGGGGAGAGGCGGTTTGCGTAT
TGGGCGCTCTTCCGCTTCCTCGCTCACTGACTCGCTGCGCTCGGTCGTTCGGCTGCGGCGAGCGGTATCA
GCTCACTCAAAGGCGGTAATACGGTTATCCACAGAATCAGGGGATAACGCAGGAAAGAACATGTGAGCAA
AAGGCCAGCAAAAGGCCAGGAACCGTAAAAAGGCCGCGTTGCTGGCGTTTTTCCATAGGCTCCGCCCCCC
TGACGAGCATCACAAAAATCGACGCTCAAGTCAGAGGTGGCGAAACCCGACAGGACTATAAAGATACCAG
GCGTTTCCCCCTGGAAGCTCCCTCGTGCGCTCTCCTGTTCCGACCCTGCCGCTTACCGGATACCTGTCCG
CCTTTCTCCCTTCGGGAAGCGTGGCGCTTTCTCATAGCTCACGCTGTAGGTATCTCAGTTCGGTGTAGGT
CGTTCGCTCCAAGCTGGGCTGTGTGCACGAACCCCCCGTTCAGCCCGACCGCTGCGCCTTATCCGGTAAC
TATCGTCTTGAGTCCAACCCGGTAAGACACGACTTATCGCCACTGGCAGCAGCCACTGGTAACAGGATTA
GCAGAGCGAGGTATGTAGGCGGTGCTACAGAGTTCTTGAAGTGGTGGCCTAACTACGGCTACACTAGAAG
AACAGTATTTGGTATCTGCGCTCTGCTGAAGCCAGTTACCTTCGGAAAAAGAGTTGGTAGCTCTTGATCC
GGCAAACAAACCACCGCTGGTAGCGGTGGTTTTTTTGTTTGCAAGCAGCAGATTACGCGCAGAAAAAAAG
GATCTCAAGAAGATCCTTTGATCTTTTCTACGGGGTCTGACGCTCAGTGGAACGAAAACTCACGTTAAGG
GATTTTGGTCATGAGATTATCAAAAAGGATCTTCACCTAGATCCTTTTAAATTAAAAATGAAGTTTTAAA
TCAATCTAAAGTATATATGAGTAAACTTGGTCTGACAGTTACCAATGCTTAATCAGTGAGGCACCTATCT
CAGCGATCTGTCTATTTCGTTCATCCATAGTTGCCTGACTCCCCGTCGTGTAGATAACTACGATACGGGA
GGGCTTACCATCTGGCCCCAGTGCTGCAATGATACCGCGAGACCCACGCTCACCGGCTCCAGATTTATCA
GCAATAAACCAGCCAGCCGGAAGGGCCGAGCGCAGAAGTGGTCCTGCAACTTTATCCGCCTCCATCCAGT
CTATTAATTGTTGCCGGGAAGCTAGAGTAAGTAGTTCGCCAGTTAATAGTTTGCGCAACGTTGTTGCCAT
TGCTACAGGCATCGTGGTGTCACGCTCGTCGTTTGGTATGGCTTCATTCAGCTCCGGTTCCCAACGATCA
AGGCGAGTTACATGATCCCCCATGTTGTGCAAAAAAGCGGTTAGCTCCTTCGGTCCTCCGATCGTTGTCA
GAAGTAAGTTGGCCGCAGTGTTATCACTCATGGTTATGGCAGCACTGCATAATTCTCTTACTGTCATGCC
ATCCGTAAGATGCTTTTCTGTGACTGGTGAGTACTCAACCAAGTCATTCTGAGAATAGTGTATGCGGCGA
CCGAGTTGCTCTTGCCCGGCGTCAATACGGGATAATACCGCGCCACATAGCAGAACTTTAAAAGTGCTCA
TCATTGGAAAACGTTCTTCGGGGCGAAAACTCTCAAGGATCTTACCGCTGTTGAGATCCAGTTCGATGTA
ACCCACTCGTGCACCCAACTGATCTTCAGCATCTTTTACTTTCACCAGCGTTTCTGGGTGAGCAAAAACA
GGAAGGCAAAATGCCGCAAAAAAGGGAATAAGGGCGACACGGAAATGTTGAATACTCATACTCTTCCTTT
TTCAATATTATTGAAGCATTTATCAGGGTTATTGTCTCATGAGCGGATACATATTTGAATGTATTTAGAA
AAATAAACAAATAGGGGTTCCGCGCACATTTCCCCGAAAAGTGCCACCTGACGTCTAAGAAACCATTATT
ATCATGACATTAACCTATAAAAATAGGCGTATCACGAGGCCCTTTCGTCTCGCGCGTTTCGGTGATGACG
GTGAAAACCTCTGACACATGCAGCTCCCGGAGACGGTCACAGCTTGTCTGTAAGCGGATGCCGGGAGCAG
ACAAGCCCGTCAGGGCGCGTCAGCGGGTGTTGGCGGGTGTCGGGGCTGGCTTAACTATGCGGCATCAGAG
CAGATTGTACTGAGAGTGCACCATATGCGGTGTGAAATACCGCACAGATGCGTAAGGAGAAAATACCGCA
TCAGGCGCCATTCGCCATTCAGGCTGCGCAACTGTTGGGAAGGGCGATCGGTGCGGGCCTCTTCGCTATT
ACGCCAGCTGGCGAAAGGGGGATGTGCTGCAAGGCGATTAAGTTGGGTAACGCCAGGGTTTTCCCAGTCA
CGACGTTGTAAAACGACGGCCAGTGCCAAGTTGGGATCTTTGCATTGGCCCACGGCTCTCAGGATGGGGA
TGCTCCCCTTCAGCACCCGGTTCCCCTTGGAAACTGATGGTCCTGGCTCTGTGGCATGGCAGTGGCACTG
TGAGGAGCCCCCTACCAGCAGCACACAGTGGGGTTGGCACTGCCACGCTCCGGATGCCGCGCTCTGATCC
AACCCCATAATCAAGGGAACCCGAATTGCCCCATCATTGCCCCCACCACCCCCATCCTGCCGGGCCCTCA
CACCCCACGCTGCCTTCTGGTGACATTCCCCAGCCCAAACCCACGGCTTCATGGCTACCGCGGGGCATTT
CCCATTGCCGCCCCATTATCAGCTCTGCACACCTCCCGCTGTACCCATGCCTCGTGGCTGCCCTTCTTTG
ACGTATAATCTTCTAATTAATACCCGGCCTTGTCAAAGTGGAGCACAAACGTTAATTAATTCCCCAGCAG
GCAGGTAATTAACAGTGTGACTCCCTTTTTGCTGCGAGTGGGGCTGATACAGAGAGATGTGGCACTATGG
AGCCCACGGGGTCCTGGCACTGGGTGCCCACGGAGGTCCCCATGTGCTGCAGTGTCACCGCCTCCGAGGA
GACAGTATTGTCCCTGCGGTGTCCCTGCAGCTCAGCTCTGTCCACAGGGCCACCTCCAGTTTGGAGGGGA
CACAATGCAGCCCCGATGCAACCCATCCTCGCAGCATCCCAGGGACAAAGACCCCACTGCAAGACCGCAC
ACAGGGCTGGGTCCCGCTCCCCTAATATCTACAGTGCTTCTTGCATGGCCCCTTAATCAATGCAGTTAAT
CAGCATGCGCTCATGCACCGCTCTGGAGCTGCAAAGCCCCTCGCAGCGCTGCTCACCAACACCGCGCACC
GCCCCGGCCCAGCCTGCAGCACGCGCTGCAAACAGGAAAGAAACAAAATATTGCCCAAATGTAGGCAAAG
GCATTCGGCTGCCTTGACCTCCGCCGGGCCGGGCCCTGCCTGACTCAGCTCCTTACTCAGCGCTCGCTTC
CTCCCTCCGGCTGCCACCGCCGCAGCGCACACCCTGACAAAGAGTGGCCCTTAACGGGCTCTGAGGTGCA
CCCAGCAGTGCACTCAGCAGTCCAAGGGCCGGCCTGGAGGTTTGCACCGCTACGTGCTGACATTAGCATT
GAACTTGGCCCTGGGTAGTGCTGCAGGCCGGGCGGGGTGGGTGTAGAGAGTGCAGCGCGCGTTGCACCCG
GTGCCCCTTCCCCTCCCTTGCATCCCAGCAGGCTGCACCCCAGCACCAGGCCCGTGCATGCATGCTCCTG
GTGTTATTGCAGCCTGGTGCATGCATGCGTCTTGATGGTGCAGCGCTGTGCATGCATCCTCCTTGGTGTG
TAGCAGTCTAGTGCATGCATACCCCTCGGTGTTATTGCTGCTCTGTGCACGCACGCTCATTGTATCACTT
CATCCCAGTGCATGCACTCACACTGGAGCGATTGCTGCTCGGTGCACGCACACTCATTGTATCACTGCAG
CTCAGTGGCTGCACGCACACCGGTGTTATTGCTGCTCGGTGCGTGCATGCACATCAGTGTCGCTGCAGCT
CAGTGCATGCACGCTCATTGCCCATCGCTATCCCTGCCTCTCCTGCTGGCGCTCCCCGGGAGGTGACTTC
AAGGGGACCGCAGGACCACCTCGGGGGTGGGGGGAGGGCTGCACACGCGGACCCCGCTCCCCCTCCCCAA
CAAAGCACTGTGGAATCAAAAAGGGGGGAGGGGGGATGGAGGGGCGCGTCACACCCCCGCCCCACACCCT
CACC
